Addgene plasmid #202973: Salsa-BC132-P2C12
Purpose: Expression of barcoded reporter plasmid for PRESTO-Salsa; EGFP/BC132
Depositing lab: Noah Palm. Depositing organization: Yale University. Publication: Highly multiplexed bioactivity screening reveals human and microbiota metabolome-GPCRome interactions. Chen H, Rosen CE, Gonzalez-Hernandez JA, Song D, Potempa J, Ring AM, Palm NW. Cell. 2023 Jul 6;186(14):3095-3110.e19. doi: 10.1016/j.cell.2023.05.024. Epub 2023 Jun 14. PubMed 37321219.
Backbone
  Vector backbone: pCER206
  Vector type: Mammalian Expression
Growth in bacteria
  Bacterial resistance: Ampicillin, 100 μg/mL
  Growth temperature: 37°C
  Growth strain: DH5alpha
  Copy number: High Copy
Gene/Insert
  Gene/Insert name: EGFP/BC132
  Species: Synthetic
  Insert size (bp): 730
  Promoter: Tet Response Element (TRE)
  Cloning method: Restriction Enzyme; 5′ cloning site BsrGI (not destroyed); 3′ cloning site HindIII (not destroyed)
  Sequencing primers: 5′ Custom primer (GAAGCGCGATCACATGG)
Terms and licenses: Academic/Nonprofit Terms; Industry Terms: Not Available to Industry
How to cite: Salsa-BC132-P2C12 was a gift from Noah Palm (Addgene plasmid # 202973 ; http://n2t.net/addgene:202973 ; RRID:Addgene_202973)
