[The description below was written by a language model from this plasmid's Addgene catalogue record and pLannotate feature annotations shown in this document.]
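Description:
Salsa-BC132-P2C12 is a mammalian expression plasmid built on the pCER206 backbone and serves as one of the barcoded reporter plasmids for PRESTO-Salsa, a highly multiplexed screening approach applied to GPCR bioactivity. It is maintained in E. coli as a high-copy plasmid through a ColE1/pUC-type origin and selected with ampicillin via the bla (AmpR) gene and its promoter. No mammalian selection marker is annotated. Short fragments matching lacI, SV40 large T antigen and an aminoglycoside phosphotransferase appear to be backbone remnants rather than functional genes.

The payload is a roughly 730 bp synthetic EGFP/BC132 insert cloned between BsrGI and HindIII sites and placed under a Tet Response Element promoter. The feature table shows a central block of tetO repeats with promoter elements pointing both ways. On the forward strand a TRE3G-type promoter fragment leads into the mammalian codon-optimized EGFP coding sequence, followed by a short polylinker fragment and an SV40 polyadenylation region. On the reverse strand a minimal CMV promoter faces a polylinker fragment, a rabbit β-globin intron, a globin-like coding fragment and the β-globin poly(A) signal, with no annotated gene of interest in that arm. The barcode BC132 itself is not annotated. Given the cloning sites and insert size, it probably lies at or just beyond the 3′ end of EGFP, so that it would be carried in the reporter transcript, but the record does not confirm its position.

In use, a tetracycline-controlled transactivator binding the TRE would drive EGFP/barcode transcription, so barcode abundance can serve as a sequence-readable reporter of activation that can be pooled with other barcoded reporters. The record does not state which receptor is paired with this barcode.
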