Features (pLannotate 1.2.2; 17 found; start..end, strand, type, name):
      2..55      +  CDS            lacI (fragment): lac repressor; lacI; The lac repressor binds to the lac operator to inhibit transcription in E. coli. This inhibition can be relieved by adding lactose or isopropyl-β-D-thiogalactopyranoside (IPTG).
    388..443     -  polyA_signal   β-globin poly(A) signal: rabbit β-globin polyadenylation signal (Gil and Proudfoot, 1987)
    518..640     -  CDS            HBB: HBB_COLGU - Experimental evidence at transcript level: Swiss-Prot protein existence level 2. Involved in oxygen transport from the lung to the various peripheral tissues. From Colobus guereza (Mantled guereza) (Eastern black-and-white colobus monkey).
    644..1216    -  intron         β-globin intron: intron from rabbit β-globin gene
   1312..1343    -  misc_feature   MCS (fragment): pUC18/19 multiple cloning site
   1437..1475    -  promoter       minimal CMV promoter: human cytomegalovirus (CMV) immediate early promoter
   1493..1708    -  protein_bind   tetracycline response element (fragment): contains seven copies of the tetracycline operator tetO tetracycline repressor TetR
   1708..1753    +  promoter       TRE3GV promoter (fragment): 3rd-generation Tet-responsive promoter that can be activated by binding of Tet-On® 3G, optimized for retroviral and lentiviral vectors
   1829..1856    +  misc_feature   MCS (fragment): pBluescript multiple cloning site
   1861..2580    +  CDS            EGFP: the original enhanced GFP (Yang et al., 1996) mammalian codon-optimized
   2590..2613    +  misc_feature   MCS (fragment): pBluescript multiple cloning site
   2627..2761    -  polyA_signal   SV40 poly(A) signal: SV40 polyadenylation signal
   2784..2867    -  CDS            large T antigen (fragment): large T antigen from SV40 (simian virus 40)
   2861..3091    -  CDS            str (fragment): STR_KLEPN - Protein inferred from homology: Swiss-Prot protein existence level 3. The aminoglycoside phosphotransferases achieve inactivation of their antibiotic substrates by phosphorylation. From Klebsiella pneumoniae.
   3210..3314    +  promoter       AmpR promoter: bla
   3315..4175    +  CDS            AmpR: β-lactamase; bla; confers resistance to ampicillin, carbenicillin, and related antibiotics
   4346..4934    +  rep_origin     ori: high-copy-number ColE1/pMB1/pBR322/pUC origin of replication
>Addgene plasmid #202973 | Salsa-BC132-P2C12 | addgene full sequence | sequence record 421332 | Addgene NGS Result
AGCGCCCAATACGCAAACCGCCTCTCCCCGCGCGTTGGCCGATTCATTAATGCAGTCGAGGGATCTCCAT
AAGAGAAGAGGGACAGCTATGACTGGGAGTAGTCAGGAGAGGAGGAAAAATCTGGCTAGTAAAACATGTA
AGGAAAATTTTAGGGATGTTAAAGAAAAAAATAACACAAAACAAAATATAAAAAAAATCTAACCTCAAGT
CAAGGCTTTTCTATGGAATAAGGAATGGACAGCAGGGGGCTGTTTCATATACTGATGACCTCTTTATAGC
CAACCTTTGTTCATGGCAGCCAGCATATGGGCATATGTTGCCAAACTCTAAACCAAATACTCATTCTGAT
GTTTTAAATGATTTGCCCTCCCATATGTCCTTCCGAGTGAGAGACACAAAAAATTCCAACACACTATTGC
AATGAAAATAAATTTCCTTTATTAGCCAGAAGTCAGATGCTCAAGGGGCTTCATGATGTCCCCATAATTT
TTGGCAGAGGGAAAAAGATCGATCTCAGTGGTATTTGTGAGCCAGGGCATTGGCCACACCAGCCACCACC
TTCTGATAGGCAGCCTGCACCTGAGGAGTGAATTCTTTGCCAAAATGATGAGACAGCACAACAACCAGCA
CGTTGCCCAGGAGCTGTAGGAAAGAGAAGAAGGCATGAACATGGTTAGCAGAGGGGCCCGGTTTGGACTC
AGAGTATTTTATCCTCATCTCAAACAGTGTATATCATTGTAACCATAAAGAGAAAGGCAGGATGATGACC
AGGGTGTAGTTGTTTCTACCAATAAGAATATTTCCACGCCAGCCAGAATTTATATGCAGAAATATTCTAC
CTTATCATTTAATTATAACAATTGTTCTCTAAAACTGTGCTGAAGTACAATATAATATACCCTGATTGCC
TTGAAAAAAAAGTGATTAGAGAAAGTACTTACAATCTGACAAATAAACAAAAGTGAATTTAAAAATTCGT
TACAAATGCAAGCTAAAGTTTAACGAAAAAGTTACAGAAAATGAAAAGAAAATAAGAGGAGACAATGGTT
GTCAACAGAGTAGAAAGTGAAAGAAACAAAATTATCATGAGGGTCCATGGTGATACAAGGGACATCTTCC
CATTCTAAACAACACCCTGAAAACTTTGCCCCCTCCATATAACATGAATTTTACAATAGCGAAAAAGAAA
GAACAATCAAGGGTCCCCAAACTCACCCTGAAGTTCTCAGCTCTAGAGATATCGTCGAGGCCGCGCTAGC
GTTTAAACTGTCGACCTTAATTAAGAGATCTGCTCGAGGCGCGTCAGCTGACTAGAGGATCCCCGGGTAC
CGAGCTCGAATTCGGGGCCGCGGAGGCTGGATCGGTCCCGGTGTCTTCTATGGAGGTCAAAACAGCGTGG
ATGGCGTCTCCAGGCGATCTGACGGTTCACTAAACGAGCTCTGCTTATATAGGCCTCCCACCGTACACGC
CTACCTCGACCCGGGTACCGAGCTCGACTTTCACTTTTCTCTATCACTGATAGGGAGTGGTAAACTCGAC
TTTCACTTTTCTCTATCACTGATAGGGAGTGGTAAACTCGACTTTCACTTTTCTCTATCACTGATAGGGA
GTGGTAAACTCGACTTTCACTTTTCTCTATCACTGATAGGGAGTGGTAAACTCGACTTTCACTTTTCTCT
ATCACTGATAGGGAGTGGTAAACTCGACCTATATAAGCAGAGCTCGTTTAGTGAACCGTCAGATCGCCTG
GAGACGCCATCCACGCTGTTTTGACCTCCATAGAAGACACCGGGACCGATCCAGCCTCCGCGGCCCCGAA
TTCCTGCAGCGGCCGCTCTAGAACTAGTGGATCCCCGCGGATGGTGAGCAAGGGCGAGGAGCTGTTCACC
GGGGTGGTGCCCATCCTGGTCGAGCTGGACGGCGACGTAAACGGCCACAAGTTCAGCGTGTCCGGCGAGG
GCGAGGGCGATGCCACCTACGGCAAGCTGACCCTGAAGTTCATCTGCACCACCGGCAAGCTGCCCGTGCC
CTGGCCCACCCTCGTGACCACCCTGACCTACGGCGTGCAGTGCTTCAGCCGCTACCCCGACCACATGAAG
CAGCACGACTTCTTCAAGTCCGCCATGCCCGAAGGCTACGTCCAGGAGCGCACCATCTTCTTCAAGGACG
ACGGCAACTACAAGACCCGCGCCGAGGTGAAGTTCGAGGGCGACACCCTGGTGAACCGCATCGAGCTGAA
GGGCATCGACTTCAAGGAGGACGGCAACATCCTGGGGCACAAGCTGGAGTACAACTACAACAGCCACAAC
GTCTATATCATGGCCGACAAGCAGAAGAACGGCATCAAGGTGAACTTCAAGATCCGCCACAACATCGAGG
ACGGCAGCGTGCAGCTCGCCGACCACTACCAGCAGAACACCCCCATCGGCGACGGCCCCGTGCTGCTGCC
CGACAACCACTACCTGAGCACCCAGTCCGCCCTGAGCAAAGACCCCAACGAGAAGCGCGATCACATGGTC
CTGCTGGAGTTCGTGACCGCCGCCGGGATCACTCTCGGCATGGACGAGCTGTACAAGTAATTGATATGGG
GAATTCGATATCAAGCTTGTCGACCTAGTTCTAGAGGATCCAGACATGATAAGATACATTGATGAGTTTG
GACAAACCACAACTAGAATGCAGTGAAAAAAATGCTTTATTTGTGAAATTTGTGATGCTATTGCTTTATT
TGTAACCATTATAAGCTGCAATAAACAAGTTAACAACAACAATTGCATTCATTTTATGTTTCAGGTTCAG
GGGGAGGTGTGGGAGGTTTTTTAAAGCAAGTAAAACCTCTACAAATGTGGTATGGCTGATTATGATCCTG
CAAGCCTCGTCGTCCTGGCCGGACCACGCTATCTGTGCAAGGTCCCCGGCCCCGGACGCGCGCTCCATGA
GCAGAGCGCCCGCCGCCGAGGCGAAGACTCGGGCGGCGCCCTGCCCGTCCCACCAGGTCAACAGGCGGTA
ACCGGCCTCTTCATCGGGAATGCGCGCGACCTTCAGCATCGCCGGCATGTCCCCCTGGCGGACGGGAAGT
ATCCAGCTCGACCAAGCTGGCCGCGTCGAGTGAAGACGAAAGGGCCTCGTGATACGCCTATTTTTATAGG
TTAATGTCATGATAATAATGGTTTCTTAGACGTCAGGTGGCACTTTTCGGGGAAATGTGCGCGGAACCCC
TATTTGTTTATTTTTCTAAATACATTCAAATATGTATCCGCTCATGAGACAATAACCCTGATAAATGCTT
CAATAATATTGAAAAAGGAAGAGTATGAGTATTCAACATTTCCGTGTCGCCCTTATTCCCTTTTTTGCGG
CATTTTGCCTTCCTGTTTTTGCTCACCCAGAAACGCTGGTGAAAGTAAAAGATGCTGAAGATCAGTTGGG
TGCACGAGTGGGTTACATCGAACTGGATCTCAACAGCGGTAAGATCCTTGAGAGTTTTCGCCCCGAAGAA
CGTTTTCCAATGATGAGCACTTTTAAAGTTCTGCTATGTGGCGCGGTATTATCCCGTGTTGACGCCGGGC
AAGAGCAACTCGGTCGCCGCATACACTATTCTCAGAATGACTTGGTTGAGTACTCACCAGTCACAGAAAA
GCATCTTACGGATGGCATGACAGTAAGAGAATTATGCAGTGCTGCCATAACCATGAGTGATAACACTGCG
GCCAACTTACTTCTGACAACGATCGGAGGACCGAAGGAGCTAACCGCTTTTTTGCACAACATGGGGGATC
ATGTAACTCGCCTTGATCGTTGGGAACCGGAGCTGAATGAAGCCATACCAAACGACGAGCGTGACACCAC
GATGCCTGTAGCAATGGCAACAACGTTGCGCAAACTATTAACTGGCGAACTACTTACTCTAGCTTCCCGG
CAACAATTAATAGACTGGATGGAGGCGGATAAAGTTGCAGGACCACTTCTGCGCTCGGCCCTTCCGGCTG
GCTGGTTTATTGCTGATAAATCTGGAGCCGGTGAGCGTGGGTCTCGCGGTATCATTGCAGCACTGGGGCC
AGATGGTAAGCCCTCCCGTATCGTAGTTATCTACACGACGGGGAGTCAGGCAACTATGGATGAACGAAAT
AGACAGATCGCTGAGATAGGTGCCTCACTGATTAAGCATTGGTAACTGTCAGACCAAGTTTACTCATATA
TACTTTAGATTGATTTAAAACTTCATTTTTAATTTAAAAGGATCTAGGTGAAGATCCTTTTTGATAATCT
CATGACCAAAATCCCTTAACGTGAGTTTTCGTTCCACTGAGCGTCAGACCCCGTAGAAAAGATCAAAGGA
TCTTCTTGAGATCCTTTTTTTCTGCGCGTAATCTGCTGCTTGCAAACAAAAAAACCACCGCTACCAGCGG
TGGTTTGTTTGCCGGATCAAGAGCTACCAACTCTTTTTCCGAAGGTAACTGGCTTCAGCAGAGCGCAGAT
ACCAAATACTGTTCTTCTAGTGTAGCCGTAGTTAGGCCACCACTTCAAGAACTCTGTAGCACCGCCTACA
TACCTCGCTCTGCTAATCCTGTTACCAGTGGCTGCTGCCAGTGGCGATAAGTCGTGTCTTACCGGGTTGG
ACTCAAGACGATAGTTACCGGATAAGGCGCAGCGGTCGGGCTGAACGGGGGGTTCGTGCACACAGCCCAG
CTTGGAGCGAACGACCTACACCGAACTGAGATACCTACAGCGTGAGCTATGAGAAAGCGCCACGCTTCCC
GAAGGGAGAAAGGCGGACAGGTATCCGGTAAGCGGCAGGGTCGGAACAGGAGAGCGCACGAGGGAGCTTC
CAGGGGGAAACGCCTGGTATCTTTATAGTCCTGTCGGGTTTCGCCACCTCTGACTTGAGCGTCGATTTTT
GTGATGCTCGTCAGGGGGGCGGAGCCTATGGAAAAACGCCAGCAACGCGGCCTTTTTACGGTTCCTGGCC
TTTTGCTGGCCTTTTGCTCACATGTTCTTTCCTGCGTTATCCCCTGATTCTGTGGATAACCGTATTACCG
CCTTTGAGTGAGCTGATACCGCTCGCCGCAGCCGAACGACCGAGCGCAGCGAGTCAGTGAGCGAGGAAGC
GGAAG
