>Addgene plasmid #202973 | Salsa-BC132-P2C12 | depositor partial sequence | sequence record 393846 | BC132
TTGATATGGG
